>Addgene plasmid #72075 | Flrt3-Fc-His | depositor full sequence | sequence record 131261 | Full Sequence
GTCGAGGTCTCGACGGTATCGATTGACATTGATTATTGACTAGCTAGTTATTAATAGTAATCAATTACGG
GGTCATTAGTTCATAGCCCATATATGGAGTTCCGCGTTACATAACTTACGGTAAATGGCCCGCCTGGCTG
ACCGCCCAACGACCCCCGCCCATTGACGTCAATAATGACGTATGTTCCCATAGTAACGCCAATAGGGACT
TTCCATTGACGTCAATGGGTGGAGTATTTACGGTAAACTGCCCACTTGGCAGTACATCAAGTGTATCATA
TGCCAAGTCCGCCCCCTATTGACGTCAATGACGGTAAATGGCCCGCCTGGCATTATGCCCAGTACATGAC
CTTACGGGACTTTCCTACTTGGCAGTACATCTACGTATTAGTCATCGCTATTACCATGGTGATGCGGTTT
TGGCAGTACACCAATGGGCGTGGATAGCGGTTTGACTCACGGGGATTTCCAAGTCTCCACCCCATTGACG
TCAATGGGAGTTTGTTTTGGCACCAAAATCAACGGGACTTTCCAAAATGTCGTAATAACCCCGCCCCGTT
GACGCAAATGGGCGGTAGGCGTGTACGGTGGGAGGTCTATATAAGCAGAGCTCGTTTAGTGAACCGTCAG
ATCGCCTGGAGACGCCATCCACGCTGTTTTGACCTCCATAGAAGACACCGGGACCGATCCAGCCTCCGCG
GCCGGGAACGGTGCATTGGAACGCGGATTCCCCGTGCCAAGAGTGACGTAAGTACCGCCTATAGACTCTA
TAGGCACACCCCTTTGGCTCTTATGCATGCTATACTGTTTTTGGCTTGGGGCCTATACACCCCCGCTTCC
ATATGCTATAGGTGATGGTATAGCTTAGCCTATAGGTGTGGGTTATTGACCATTATTGACCACTCCCCTA
TTGGTGACGATACTTTCCATTACTAATCCATAACATGGCTCTTTGCCACAACTATCTCTATTGGCTATAT
GCCAATACTCTGTCCTTCAGAGACTGACACGGACTCTGTATTTTTACAGGATGGGGTCCCATTTATTATT
TACAAATTCACATATACAACAACGCCGTCCCCCGTGCCCGCAGTTTTTATTAAACATAGCGTGGGATCTC
CACGCGAATCTCGGGTACGTGTTCCGGACATGGGCTCTTCTCCGGTAGCGGCGGAGCTTCCACATCCGAG
CCCTGGTCCCATGCCTCCAGCGGCTCATGGTCGCTCGGCAGCTCCTTGCTCCTAACAGTGGAGGCCAGAC
TTAGGCACAGCACAATGCCCACCACCACCAGTGTGCCGCACAAGGCCGTGGCGGTAGGGTATGTGTCTGA
AAATGAGCTCGGAGATTGGGCTCGCACCGCTGACGCAGATGGAAGACTTAAGGCAGCGGCAGAAGAAGAT
GCAGGCAGCTGAGTTGTTGTATTCTGATAAGAGTCAGAGGTAACTCCCGTTGCGGTGCTGTTAACGGTGG
AGGGCAGTGTAGTCTGAGCAGTACTCGTTGCTGCCGCGCGCGCCACCAGACATAATAGCTGACAGACTAA
CAGACTGTTCCTTTCCATGGGTCTTTTCTGCAGAAGCTTGAATTCTCGAGGATCCGCGGCCGCGCCACCA
TGATCAGCCCAGCCTGGAGCCTCTTCCTCATCGGGACTAAAATTGGGCTGTTCTTCCAAGTGGCACCTCT
GTCAGTTGTGGCTAAATCCTGTCCATCTGTATGTCGCTGTGACGCAGGCTTCATTTACTGTAACGATCGC
TCTCTGACATCCATTCCAGTGGGAATTCCGGAGGATGCTACAACACTCTACCTTCAGAACAACCAAATAA
ACAATGTTGGGATTCCTTCCGATTTGAAGAACTTGCTGAAAGTACAAAGAATATACCTATACCACAACAG
TTTAGATGAATTCCCTACCAACCTTCCAAAGTATGTCAAAGAGTTACATTTGCAAGAGAATAACATAAGG
ACTATCACCTATGATTCACTTTCGAAAATTCCGTATCTGGAAGAGTTACACTTGGATGATAACTCAGTCT
CGGCTGTTAGCATCGAAGAGGGAGCATTTCGAGACAGTAACTATCTGCGGCTGCTTTTTCTGTCCCGTAA
CCACCTTAGCACAATCCCGGGGGGCTTGCCCAGGACTATTGAGGAATTACGCCTGGATGACAATCGCATA
TCAACGATCTCTTCCCCATCACTTCATGGTCTCACAAGCCTGAAACGCCTGGTTTTAGATGGAAACTTGT
TGAACAACCATGGTTTGGGTGACAAAGTTTTCTTCAACTTAGTAAACTTAACAGAGCTGTCCCTGGTGAG
GAATTCCTTGACAGCAGCGCCAGTGAACCTTCCCGGCACAAGCCTGAGGAAGCTTTACCTTCAAGACAAC
CATATCAACCGGGTACCCCCAAATGCTTTTTCTTATTTAAGGCAGCTGTATCGACTCGATATGTCTAATA
ATAACCTAAGCAATTTACCTCAGGGTATCTTTGATGATTTGGACAATATAACCCAACTGATTCTTCGCAA
CAATCCTTGGTATTGTGGATGCAAGATGAAATGGGTACGAGACTGGTTACAGTCGCTACCGGTGAAGGTC
AATGTGCGTGGGCTCATGTGCCAAGCCCCAGAAAAGGTCCGTGGAATGGCTATCAAGGACCTCAGTGCAG
AACTGTTTGATTGTAAAGACAGTGGGATTGTGAGCACCATTCAGATAACCACTGCAATACCCAACACAGC
ATATCCTGCTCAAGGACAGTGGCCAGCTCCTGTGACCAAACAACCAGATATTAAAAACCCCAAGCTCATT
AAGGATCAGCGAACTACAGGCAGCCCCTCACGGAAAACAATTTTAATTACTGTGAAATCTGTCACCCCTG
ACACAATCCACATATCCTGGAGACTTGCTCTGCCTATGACTGCTCTGCGACTCAGCTGGCTTAAACTGGG
CCATAGCCCAGCCTTTGGATCTATAACAGAAACAATCGTAACAGGAGAACGCAGTGAATACTTGGTCACC
GCCCTAGAACCTGAATCACCCTATAGAGTATGCATGGTTCCCATGGAAACCAGTAACCTTTACCTGTTTG
ATGAAACACCTGTTTGTATTGAGACCCAAACTGCCCCTCTTCGAATGTACAACCCCACAACCACCCTCAC
TAGTGACAAAACTCACACATGCCCACCGTGCCCAGCACCTGAACTCCTGGGGGGACCGTCAGTCTTCCTC
TTCCCCCCAAAACCCAAGGACACCCTCATGATCTCCCGGACCCCTGAGGTCACATGCGTGGTGGTGGACG
TGAGCCACGAAGACCCTGAGGTCAAGTTCAACTGGTACGTGGACGGCGTGGAGGTGCATAATGCCAAGAC
AAAGCCGCGGGAGGAGCAGTACAACAGCACGTACCGTGTGGTCAGCGTCCTCACCGTCCTGCACCAGGAC
TGGCTGAATGGCAAGGAGTACAAGTGCAAGGTCTCCAACAAAGCCCTCCCAGCCCCCATCGAGAAAACCA
TCTCCAAAGCCAAAGGGCAGCCCCGAGAACCACAGGTGTATACCCTGCCCCCATCCCGGGATGAGCTGAC
CAAGAACCAGGTCAGCCTGACCTGCCTGGTCAAAGGCTTCTATCCCAGCGACATCGCCGTGGAGTGGGAG
AGCAATGGGCAGCCGGAGAACAACTACAAGACCACGCCTCCCGTGCTGGACTCCGACGGCTCCTTCTTCC
TCTACAGCAAGCTCACCGTGGACAAGAGCAGGTGGCAGCAGGGGAACGTCTTCTCATGCTCCGTGATGCA
TGAGGCTCTGCACAACCACTACACGCAGAAGAGCCTCTCCCTGTCTCCGGGTAAAGGCGGCCATCATCAC
CATCACCATTAATCTAGAGATCTTATTAAAGCAGAACTTGTTTATTGCAGCTTATAATGGTTACAAATAA
AGCAATAGCATCACAAATTTCACAAATAAAGCATTTTTTTCACTGCATTCTAGTTGTGGTTTGTCCAAAC
TCATCAATGTATCTTATCATGTCTGGTCGACTCTAGCTAGACTCTTCCGCTTCCTCGCTCACTGACTCGC
TGCGCTCGGTCGTTCGGCTGCGGCGAGCGGTATCAGCTCACTCAAAGGCGGTAATACGGTTATCCACAGA
ATCAGGGGATAACGCAGGAAAGAACATGTGAGCAAAAGGCCAGCAAAAGGCCAGGAACCGTAAAAAGGCC
GCGTTGCTGGCGTTTTTCCATAGGCTCCGCCCCCCTGACGAGCATCACAAAAATCGACGCTCAAGTCAGA
GGTGGCGAAACCCGACAGGACTATAAAGATACCAGGCGTTTCCCCCTGGAAGCTCCCTCGTGCGCTCTCC
TGTTCCGACCCTGCCGCTTACCGGATACCTGTCCGCCTTTCTCCCTTCGGGAAGCGTGGCGCTTTCTCAT
AGCTCACGCTGTAGGTATCTCAGTTCGGTGTAGGTCGTTCGCTCCAAGCTGGGCTGTGTGCACGAACCCC
CCGTTCAGCCCGACCGCTGCGCCTTATCCGGTAACTATCGTCTTGAGTCCAACCCGGTAAGACACGACTT
ATCGCCACTGGCAGCAGCCACTGGTAACAGGATTAGCAGAGCGAGGTATGTAGGCGGTGCTACAGAGTTC
TTGAAGTGGTGGCCTAACTACGGCTACACTAGAAGAACAGTATTTGGTATCTGCGCTCTGCTGAAGCCAG
TTACCTTCGGAAAAAGAGTTGGTAGCTCTTGATCCGGCAAACAAACCACCGCTGGTAGCGGTGGTTTTTT
TGTTTGCAAGCAGCAGATTACGCGCAGAAAAAAAGGATCTCAAGAAGATCCTTTGATCTTTTCTACGGGG
TCTGACGCTCAGTGGAACGAAAACTCACGTTAAGGGATTTTGGTCATGAGATTATCAAAAAGGATCTTCA
CCTAGATCCTTTTAAATTAAAAATGAAGTTTTAAATCAATCTAAAGTATATATGAGTAAACTTGGTCTGA
CAGTTACCAATGCTTAATCAGTGAGGCACCTATCTCAGCGATCTGTCTATTTCGTTCATCCATAGTTGCC
TGACTCCCCGTCGTGTAGATAACTACGATACGGGAGGGCTTACCATCTGGCCCCAGTGCTGCAATGATAC
CGCGAGACCCACGCTCACCGGCTCCAGATTTATCAGCAATAAACCAGCCAGCCGGAAGGGCCGAGCGCAG
AAGTGGTCCTGCAACTTTATCCGCCTCCATCCAGTCTATTAATTGTTGCCGGGAAGCTAGAGTAAGTAGT
TCGCCAGTTAATAGTTTGCGCAACGTTGTTGCCATTGCTACAGGCATCGTGGTGTCACGCTCGTCGTTTG
GTATGGCTTCATTCAGCTCCGGTTCCCAACGATCAAGGCGAGTTACATGATCCCCCATGTTGTGCAAAAA
AGCGGTTAGCTCCTTCGGTCCTCCGATCGTTGTCAGAAGTAAGTTGGCCGCAGTGTTATCACTCATGGTT
ATGGCAGCACTGCATAATTCTCTTACTGTCATGCCATCCGTAAGATGCTTTTCTGTGACTGGTGAGTACT
CAACCAAGTCATTCTGAGAATAGTGTATGCGGCGACCGAGTTGCTCTTGCCCGGCGTCAATACGGGATAA
TACCGCGCCACATAGCAGAACTTTAAAAGTGCTCATCATTGGAAAACGTTCTTCGGGGCGAAAACTCTCA
AGGATCTTACCGCTGTTGAGATCCAGTTCGATGTAACCCACTCGTGCACCCAACTGATCTTCAGCATCTT
TTACTTTCACCAGCGTTTCTGGGTGAGCAAAAACAGGAAGGCAAAATGCCGCAAAAAAGGGAATAAGGGC
GACACGGAAATGTTGAATACTCATACTCTTCCTTTTTCAATATTATTGAAGCATTTATCAGGGTTATTGT
CTCATGAGCGGATACATATTTGAATGTATTTAGAAAAATAAACAAATAGGGGTTCCGCGCACATTTCCCC
GAAAAGTGCCACCTGACGTCTAAGAAACCATTATTATCATGACATTAACCTATAAAAATAGGCGTATCAC
GAGGCCCTTTCGTCTCGCGCGTTTCGGTGATGACGGTGAAAACCTCTGACACATGCAGCTCCCGGAGGAA
TGTGTGTCAGTTAGGGTGTGGAAAGTCCCCAGGCTCCCCAGGCAGGCAGAAGTATGCAAAGCATGCATCT
CAATTAGTCAGCAACCAGGTGTGGAAAGTCCCCAGGCTCCCCAGCAGGCAGAAGTATGCAAAGCATGCAT
CTCAATTAGTCAGCAACCATAGTCCCGCCCCTAACTCCGCCCATCCCGCCCCTAACTCCGCCCAGTTCCG
CCCATTCTCCGCCCCATGGCTGACTAATTTTTTTTATTTATGCAGAGGCCGAGGCCGCCTCTGCCTCTGA
GCTATTCCAGAAGTAGTGAGGAGGCTTTTTTGGAGGCCTAGGCTTTTGCAAAAAGCTCCCGGGAGCTTGT
ATATCCATTTTCGTCCCGGAGACGGTCACAGCTTGTCTGTAAGCGGATGCCGGGAGCAGACAAGCCCGTC
AGGGCGCGTCAGCGGGTGTTGGCGGGTGTCGGGGCTGGCTTAACTATGCGGCATCAGAGCAGATTGTACT
GAGAGTGCACCATATGCGGTGTGAAATACCGCACAGATGCGTAAGGAGAAAATACCGCATCAGGAAATTG
TAAGCGTTAATATTTTGTTAAAATTCGCGTTAAATTTTTGTTAAATCAGCTCATTTTTTAACCAATAGGC
CGAAATCGGCAAAATCCCTTATAAATCAAAAGAATAGACCGAGATAGGGT
[37 nt withheld, positions 6771-6807]
AAAGAACGTGGACTCCAACGTCAAAGG
[49 nt withheld, positions 6835-6883]
T
[91 nt withheld, positions 6885-6975]
G
[124 nt withheld, positions 6977-7100]
CCATTCGCCATTCAGGCTGCGCAACTGTTGGGAAGGGCGATCGGTGCGGGCCTCTTCGCTATTACGCCAG
CTGGCGAAAGGGGGATGTGCTGCAAGGCGATTAAGTTGGGTAACGCCAGGGTTTTCCCAGTCACGACGTT
GTAAAACGACGGCCAGTGAATT
Features (pLannotate 1.2.2; 14 found; start..end, strand, type, name):
     25..408     +  enhancer       CMV enhancer: human cytomegalovirus immediate early enhancer
    410..609     +  promoter       CMV promoter: human cytomegalovirus (CMV) immediate early promoter
    748..1573    +  intron         CMV intron A: human cytomegalovirus intron A (Chapman et al., 1991)
   1610..3205    +  CDS            Flrt3 (fragment): FLRT3_MOUSE - Also known as Kiaa1469 From Mus musculus (Mouse).
   3155..3835    +  CDS            IGHG1 (fragment): IGHG1_HUMAN - Experimental evidence at protein level: Swiss-Prot protein existence level 1. Constant region of immunoglobulin heavy chains. Immunoglobulins, also known as antibodies, are membrane-bound or secreted glycoproteins produced by B lymphocytes. In the recognition phase of humoral immunity, the membrane-bound immunoglobulins serve as receptors which, upon binding of a specific antigen, trigger the clonal expansion and differentiation of B lymphocytes into immunoglobulins- secreting plasma cells. Secreted immunoglobulins mediate the effector phase of humoral immunity, which results in
   3885..4006    +  polyA_signal   SV40 poly(A) signal: SV40 polyadenylation signal
   4215..4803    -  rep_origin     ori: high-copy-number ColE1/pMB1/pBR322/pUC origin of replication
   4974..5834    -  CDS            AmpR: β-lactamase; bla; confers resistance to ampicillin, carbenicillin, and related antibiotics
   5835..5939    -  promoter       AmpR promoter: bla
   6034..6069    +  CDS            rop (fragment): Rop protein, which maintains plasmids at low copy number; rop
   6092..6422    +  promoter       SV40 promoter: SV40 enhancer and early promoter
   6545..6644    +  misc_feature   bom (fragment): basis of mobility region from pBR322
   6672..7100    -  rep_origin     f1 ori (sequence partly withheld): f1 bacteriophage origin of replication; arrow indicates direction of (+) strand synthesis
   7104..7261    -  CDS            lacZα (fragment): LacZα fragment of β-galactosidase; lacZ fragment
