[The description below was written by a language model from this plasmid's Addgene catalogue record and pLannotate feature annotations shown in this document.]
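Description:
Flrt3-Fc-His is a mammalian expression plasmid built on the pCMVi-SV40ori backbone that produces a soluble, tagged form of the mouse cell-surface protein FLRT3 (fibronectin leucine rich transmembrane protein 3). The insert, about 1.5 kb and cloned between NotI and SpeI sites that both remain intact, encodes only the extracellular region of FLRT3. It is joined in frame at its C terminus to the Fc region of human IgG1 followed by a 6X histidine tag, both supplied by the backbone. Transcription is driven by the human cytomegalovirus immediate early enhancer and promoter, followed by CMV intron A, an element commonly included to boost expression, and is terminated by an SV40 polyadenylation signal. The feature table annotates the Flrt3 and IGHG1 fragments but does not separately mark the His tag.

In bacteria the plasmid is maintained at high copy number through a ColE1/pUC-type origin and is selected with ampicillin via the β-lactamase gene. An SV40 enhancer/early promoter region, which contains the SV40 origin reflected in the backbone name, would allow episomal amplification in cells expressing SV40 large T antigen. An f1 phage origin is also present, along with short remnants of rop, bom and lacZα that appear to be backbone leftovers. Removing the transmembrane and cytoplasmic portions is expected to let the ectodomain fusion be secreted, with the Fc portion typically dimerising the protein and both Fc and His offering handles for capture, purification or detection. The associated publication describes an extracellular biochemical interaction screen that identified FLRT and Unc5 proteins as mediators of neuronal subtype recognition in the retina, consistent with use of this construct as a recombinant binding reagent.
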