Addgene plasmid #72075: Flrt3-Fc-His
Purpose: Expresses the extracellular region of the FLRT3 protein, C-terminally fused to the Fc region of human IgG1 + 6X histidine tag.
Depositing lab: Woj Wojtowicz. Depositing organization: University of California, Berkeley. Publication: An extracellular biochemical screen reveals that FLRTs and Unc5s mediate neuronal subtype recognition in the retina. Visser JJ, Cheng Y, Perry SC, Chastain AB, Parsa B, Masri SS, Ray TA, Kay JN, Wojtowicz WM. Elife. 2015 Dec 3;4. pii: e08149. doi: 10.7554/eLife.08149. PubMed 26633812.
Backbone
  Vector backbone: pCMVi-SV40ori
  Vector type: Mammalian Expression
Growth in bacteria
  Bacterial resistance: Ampicillin, 100 μg/mL
  Growth temperature: 37°C
  Growth strain: DH5alpha
  Copy number: High Copy
Gene/Insert
  Gene/Insert name: Flrt3 (alt names: Fibronectin leucine rich transmembrane protein 3; NCBI gene ID 71436; Reference sequence NM_001172160.1)
  Species: M. musculus (mouse)
  Insert size (bp): 1539
  Entrez Gene: Flrt3 (a.k.a. 5530600M07Rik, C430047I10Rik, mKIAA1469)
  Promoter: CMV
  Tag / fusion protein: Fc-His (C terminal on backbone)
  Cloning method: Restriction Enzyme; 5′ cloning site NotI (not destroyed); 3′ cloning site SpeI (not destroyed)
  Sequencing primers: 5′ GTCAGAGGTAACTCCCGTTGC; 3′ ATCATGAGGGTGTCCTTG
Terms and licenses: Academic/Nonprofit Terms; Industry Terms: Not Available to Industry
How to cite: Flrt3-Fc-His was a gift from Woj Wojtowicz (Addgene plasmid # 72075 ; http://n2t.net/addgene:72075 ; RRID:Addgene_72075)
