>Addgene plasmid #72075 | Flrt3-Fc-His | addgene partial sequence | sequence record 137313 | pMRB101-F 5'-aagatgcaggcagctgagtt-3'
ACGGTGGAGGGCAGTGTAGTCTGAGCAGTACTCGTTGCTGCCGCGCGCGCCACCAGACATAATAGCTGAC
AGACTAACAGACTGTTCCTTTCCATGGGTCTTTTCTGCAGAAGCTTGAATTCTCGAGGATCCGCGGCCGC
GCCACCATGATCAGCCCAGCCTGGAGCCTCTTCCTCATCGGGACTAAAATTGGGCTGTTCTTCCAAGTGG
CACCTCTGTCAGTTGTGGCTAAATCCTGTCCATCTGTATGTCGCTGTGACGCAGGCTTCATTTACTGTAA
CGATCGCTCTCTGACATCCATTCCAGTGGGAATTCCGGAGGATGCTACAACACTCTACCTTCAGAACAAC
CAAATAAACAATGTTGGGATTCCTTCCGATTTGAAGAACTTGCTGAAAGTACAAAGAATATACCTATACC
ACAACAGTTTAGATGAATTCCCTACCAACCTTCCAAAGTATGTCAAAGAGTTACATTTGCAAGAGAATAA
CATAAGGACTATCACCTATGATTCACTTTCGAAAATTCCGTATCTGGAAGAGTTACACTTGGATGATAAC
TCAGTCTCGGCTGTTAGCATCGAAGAGGGAGCATTTCGAGACAGTAACTATCTGCGGCTGCTTTTTCTGT
CCCGTAACCACCTTAGCACAATCCCGGGGGGCTTGCCCAGGACTATTGAGGAATTACGCCTGGATGACAA
TCGCATATCAACGATCTCTTCCCCATCACTTCATGGTCTCACAAGCCTGAAACGCCTGGTTTTAGATGGA
AACTTGTTGAACAACCATGGTTTGGGTGACAAAGTTTTCTTCAACTTAGTAAACTTAACAGAGCTGTCCC
TGGTGAGGAATTCC
