>Addgene plasmid #72075 | Flrt3-Fc-His | addgene partial sequence | sequence record 137314 | SV40pA-R 5'-GAAATTTGTGATGCTATTGC-3'
ATAAGATCTCTAGATTAATGGTGATGGTGATGATGGCCGCCTTTACCCGGAGACAGGGAGAGGCTCTTCT
GCGTGTAGTGGTTGTGCAGAGCCTCATGCATCACGGAGCATGAGAAGACGTTCCCCTGCTGCCACCTGCT
CTTGTCCACGGTGAGCTTGCTGTAGAGGAAGAAGGAGCCGTCGGAGTCCAGCACGGGAGGCGTGGTCTTG
TAGTTGTTCTCCGGCTGCCCATTGCTCTCCCACTCCACGGCGATGTCGCTGGGATAGAAGCCTTTGACCA
GGCAGGTCAGGCTGACCTGGTTCTTGGTCAGCTCATCCCGGGATGGGGGCAGGGTATACACCTGTGGTTC
TCGGGGCTGCCCTTTGGCTTTGGAGATGGTTTTCTCGATGGGGGCTGGGAGGGCTTTGTTGGAGACCTTG
CACTTGTACTCCTTGCCATTCAGCCAGTCCTGGTGCAGGACGGTGAGGACGCTGACCACACGGTACGTGC
TGTTGTACTGCTCCTCCCGCGGCTTTGTCTTGGCATTATGCACCTCCACGCCGTCCACGTACCAGTTGAA
CTTGACCTCAGGGTCTTCGTGGCTCACGTCCACCACCACGCATGTGACCTCAGGGGTCCGGGAGATCATG
AGGGTGTCCTTGGGTTTTGGGGGGAAGAGGAAGACTGACGGTCCCCCCAGGAGTTCAGGTGCTGGGCACG
GTGGGCATGTGTGAGTTTTGTCACTAGTGAGGGTGGTTGTGGGGTTGTACATTCGAAGAGGGGCAGTTTG
GGTCTCAATACAAACAGGTGTTTCATCAAACAGGTAAAGGTTACTGGTTTC
